>Addgene plasmid #26658 | pGEM-3z/603 | addgene partial sequence | sequence record 32892 | 26658 with M13pUC-fwd
TATAAAGACTCCTATGGGCGAATTCGAGCTCGGTACCCGGGGATCCTCTAGAGTCGGGAGCTCGGNACAC
TATCCGACTGGCACCGAAACGGGTACCCCAGGGACTTGAAGTAATAAGGACGGAGGGCCTCTTTCAACAT
CGATGCACGGTGGTTAGCCTTGGATTGCGCTCTACCGTGCGCTAAGCGTACTTAGAAGCCCGAGTGACGA
CTTCACACGGTAGGTGGGCGCGCGAACTGGGCACCCGAGAGTGTCGATTATTTTACGGCTCACGCTGGGG
TGATTTGTACTAGGAAAACGCCTATTCGTGTATTCCGCCTTGGTCATTAGGATCCCGGACCTGCAGGCAT
GCAAGCTTGAGTATTCTATAGTGTCACCTAAATAGCTTGGCGTAATCATGGTCATAGCTGTTTCCTGTGT
GAAATTGTTATCCGCTCACAATTCCACACAACATACGAGCCGGAAGCATAAAGTGTAAAGCCTGGGGTGC
CTAATGAGTGAGCTAACTCACATTAATTGCGTTGCGCTCACTGCCCGCTTTCCAGTCGGGAAACCTGTCG
TGCCAGCTGCATTAATGAATCGGCCAACGCGCGGGGAGAGGCGGTTTGCGTATTGGGCGCTCTTCCGCTT
CCTCGCTCACTGACTCGCTGCGCTCGGTCGTTCGGCTGCGGCGAGCGGTATCAGCTCACTCAAAGGCGGT
AATACGGTTATCCACAGAATCAGGGGATAACGCAGGAAAGAACATGTGAGCAAAAGGCCAGCAAAAGGCC
AGGAACCGTAAAAAGGCCGCGTTGCTGGCGTTTTTCCATAGGCTCCGCCCCCCTGACGAGCATCACAAAA
ATCGACGCTCAAGTCAGAAGTGGCGAAACCCGACAGGACTATAAAGATACCAGGCGTTTCCCCCTGAACT
CCTC
