[The description below was written by a language model from this plasmid's Addgene catalogue record.]
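Description:
pGEM-3z/603 is a small, high-copy bacterial plasmid built on the Promega pGEM-3Z cloning vector (backbone listed as 2743 bp) and selected in E. coli with ampicillin. The catalogue entry labels it as an empty backbone with no named gene or insert. However, the depositor comments state that it carries a 147 bp nucleosome positioning sequence known as clone "603", so it is better understood as a carrier for that short DNA element than as a true empty vector. The fragment was introduced by restriction cloning at the HincII site of the polylinker, and the record does not say whether the flanking HincII sites survived. The listed sequencing primers are T7 and SP6, consistent with the opposing phage promoters that flank the pGEM-3Z multiple cloning site and allow the insert to be read from either side. No feature table is provided, so the orientation of the insert and the exact junctions are not documented here.

The 603 element comes from work that selected DNA sequences for high-affinity binding to the histone octamer and for sequence-directed nucleosome positioning. Although the vector type is recorded as bacterial expression, nothing indicates that a protein is produced. The plasmid appears to serve as a propagation source for the positioning DNA, which would typically be excised or amplified for in vitro nucleosome reconstitution and chromatin studies. The depositor notes that the repository's sequencing results may differ from the depositor's sequence. These discrepancies are not considered a concern, because the clones were chosen for octamer binding rather than for a specific sequence.
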