Addgene plasmid #26658: pGEM-3z/603
Purpose: (Empty Backbone)
Depositing lab: Jonathan Widom. Depositing organization: Northwestern University. Publication: New DNA sequence rules for high affinity binding to histone octamer and sequence-directed nucleosome positioning. Lowary PT, Widom J. J Mol Biol. 1998 Feb 13. 276(1):19-42. 10.1006/jmbi.1997.1494 PubMed 9514715.
Backbone
  Vector backbone: pGEM-3Z
  Backbone manufacturer: Promega
  Backbone size (bp): 2743
  Vector type: Bacterial Expression
Growth in bacteria
  Bacterial resistance: Ampicillin, 100 μg/mL
  Growth temperature: 37°C
  Growth strain: DH5alpha
  Copy number: High Copy
Gene/Insert
  Gene/Insert name: None
  Cloning method: Restriction Enzyme; 5′ cloning site HincII (unknown if destroyed); 3′ cloning site HincII (unknown if destroyed)
  Sequencing primers: 5′ T7; 3′ SP6
Terms and licenses: Academic/Nonprofit Terms; Industry Terms: Not Available to Industry
Depositor comments: This plasmid contains a 147 bp nucleosome positioning sequence and is referred to as clone"603". Please note that there may be discrepancies between Addgene's sequencing results and the depositor's sequence. Potential discrepancies are not a concern according to the depositing scientist because the clones were selected for their ability to bind to histone octamer, not for their specific sequence.
How to cite: pGEM-3z/603 was a gift from Jonathan Widom (Addgene plasmid # 26658 ; http://n2t.net/addgene:26658 ; RRID:Addgene_26658)
